Addgene plasmid #178283: pLKO_NWS.HA.V5_mCherry-NLS
Purpose: Nuclear Protein Barcode (nPC) for vector/cell tracking. Contains U6 trRNA cassette for sgRNA cloning. Enables spatial detection of CRISPR screens.
Depositing lab: Brian Brown. Depositing organization: Icahn School of Medicine at Mount Sinai. Publication: Spatial CRISPR genomics identifies regulators of the tumor microenvironment. Dhainaut M, Rose SA, Akturk G, Wroblewska A, Nielsen SR, Park ES, Buckup M, Roudko V, Pia L, Sweeney R, Le Berichel J, Wilk CM, Bektesevic A, Lee BH, Bhardwaj N, Rahman AH, Baccarini A, Gnjatic S, Pe'er D, Merad M, Brown BD. Cell. 2022 Mar 10. pii: S0092-8674(22)00195-7. doi: 10.1016/j.cell.2022.02.015. PubMed 35290801.
Backbone
  Vector backbone: pLKO
  Backbone size w/o insert (bp): 9000
  Vector type: Lentiviral
Growth in bacteria
  Bacterial resistance: Ampicillin, 100 μg/mL
  Growth temperature: 37°C
  Growth strain: NEB Stable
  Copy number: High Copy
Gene/Insert
  Gene/Insert name: nPC Tagged mCherry-NLS
  Species: H. sapiens (human)
  Insert size (bp): 1000
  Promoter: eF1a
  Tag / fusion protein: NWS.HA.V5 (N terminal on insert); Nuclear Localization Signal (C terminal on insert)
  Cloning method: Restriction Enzyme; 5′ cloning site unknown (unknown if destroyed)
  Sequencing primers: 5′ cctttttgagtttggatcttggttcat
Terms and licenses: Academic/Nonprofit Terms; Industry Terms: Not Available to Industry
Depositor comments: Please visit https://www.biorxiv.org/content/10.1101/2021.07.13.451021v1 for bioRxiv preprint.
How to cite: pLKO_NWS.HA.V5_mCherry-NLS was a gift from Brian Brown (Addgene plasmid # 178283 ; http://n2t.net/addgene:178283 ; RRID:Addgene_178283)
