[The description below was written by a language model from this plasmid's Addgene catalogue record and pLannotate feature annotations shown in this document.]
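Description:
pLKO_NWS.HA.V5_mCherry-NLS is a lentiviral transfer plasmid on a pLKO backbone that combines an sgRNA expression cassette with a nuclear protein barcode (nPC), so that CRISPR perturbations can be tracked at the protein level in cells and tissue. It is propagated in E. coli as a high-copy plasmid through a ColE1/pUC-type origin with ampicillin selection (AmpR); an f1 origin, an SV40 origin and lac/lacZα remnants are also annotated in the backbone. The sequenced record is 8,778 nt.

The viral portion has the layout of a third-generation-style vector. An RSV promoter drives a truncated HIV-1 5' LTR, followed by the Ψ packaging signal with a gag fragment, the RRE for Rev-dependent export of genomic RNA, a cPPT/CTS, a WPRE to boost transcript expression, a truncated 3' LTR and an SV40 poly(A) signal. Two expression units sit between the LTRs. A human U6 Pol III promoter is placed upstream of the S. pyogenes Cas9 gRNA scaffold, providing the site into which a guide sequence is cloned; no Cas9 is annotated, so the nuclease must be supplied separately. Downstream, the EF-1α promoter drives mCherry carrying an N-terminal NWS.HA.V5 epitope combination and a C-terminal nuclear localization signal. The feature table picks up only an HA element and mCherry, with the other tags and the NLS documented in the catalogue fields alone. No mammalian drug-selection marker is annotated.

The specific epitope combination acts as an antibody-detectable barcode concentrated in the nucleus. According to the record, this allows vector and cell tracking and spatial readout of CRISPR screens.
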