Features (pLannotate 1.2.2; 30 found; start..end, strand, type, name):
     42..146     +  promoter       AmpR promoter: bla
    147..1007    +  CDS            AmpR: β-lactamase; bla; confers resistance to ampicillin, carbenicillin, and related antibiotics
   1178..1766    +  rep_origin     ori: high-copy-number ColE1/pMB1/pBR322/pUC origin of replication
   1949..2041    +  CDS            lacI (fragment): lac repressor; lacI; The lac repressor binds to the lac operator to inhibit transcription in E. coli. This inhibition can be relieved by adding lactose or isopropyl-β-D-thiogalactopyranoside (IPTG).
   2054..2075    +  protein_bind   CAP binding site: CAP binding activates transcription in the presence of cAMP. E. coli catabolite activator protein
   2090..2120    +  promoter       lac promoter: promoter for the E. coli lac operon
   2128..2144    +  protein_bind   lac operator: The lac repressor binds to the lac operator to inhibit transcription in E. coli. This inhibition can be relieved by adding lactose or isopropyl-β-D-thiogalactopyranoside (IPTG). lac repressor encoded by lacI
   2189..2207    +  promoter       T3 promoter: promoter for bacteriophage T3 RNA polymerase
   2235..2461    +  promoter       RSV promoter: Rous sarcoma virus enhancer/promoter
   2462..2642    +  LTR            5' LTR (truncated): truncated 5' long terminal repeat (LTR) from HIV-1
   2689..2814    +  misc_feature   HIV-1 Ψ: packaging signal of human immunodeficiency virus type 1
   2798..3161    +  CDS            HIV-1 gag (fragment): gag protein from human immunodeficiency virus 1; gag
   3307..3540    +  misc_feature   RRE: The Rev response element (RRE) of HIV-1 allows for Rev-dependent mRNA export from the nucleus to the cytoplasm.
   3917..4017    +  CDS            Rev (fragment): human immunodeficiency virus 1 (HIV-1) Rev protein; rev; enhances nuclear export of unspliced and incompletely spliced viral mRNAs
   4067..4307    +  promoter       U6 promoter: RNA polymerase III promoter for human U6 snRNA
   4334..4409    +  misc_RNA       gRNA scaffold: guide RNA scaffold for the Streptococcus pyogenes CRISPR/Cas9 system
   4457..4574    +  misc_feature   cPPT/CTS: central polypurine tract and central termination sequence of HIV-1
   4641..4707    +  CDS            small t antigen (fragment): SV40 (simian virus 40) small t antigen
   4714..5892    +  promoter       EF-1α promoter: strong constitutive promoter for human elongation factor EF-1α
   5909..5934    +  misc_feature   MCS (fragment): multiple cloning site
   5995..6021    +  CDS            3xHA (fragment): three tandem HA epitope tags
   6091..6798    +  CDS            mCherry: mCherry is a basic (constitutively fluorescent) red fluorescent protein published in 2004, derived from Discosoma sp.. It is reported to be a very rapidly-maturing monomer with low acid sensitivity.
   6868..7456    +  misc_feature   WPRE: woodchuck hepatitis virus posttranscriptional regulatory element
   7461..7598    +  CDS            nef (fragment): NEF_HV1LA - Experimental evidence at protein level: Swiss-Prot protein existence level 1. Extracellular Nef protein targets CD4(+) T-lymphocytes for apoptosis by interacting with CXCR4 surface receptors. From Human immunodeficiency virus type 1 group M subtype B (isolate Lai) (HIV-1).
   7584..7764    +  LTR            5' LTR (truncated): truncated 5' long terminal repeat (LTR) from HIV-1
   7836..7957    +  polyA_signal   SV40 poly(A) signal: SV40 polyadenylation signal
   7997..8132    +  rep_origin     SV40 ori: SV40 origin of replication
   8153..8171    -  promoter       T7 promoter: promoter for bacteriophage T7 RNA polymerase
   8179..8334    +  CDS            lacZα (fragment): LacZα fragment of β-galactosidase; lacZ fragment
   8339..8767    +  rep_origin     f1 ori (sequence partly withheld): f1 bacteriophage origin of replication; arrow indicates direction of (+) strand synthesis
>Addgene plasmid #178283 | pLKO_NWS.HA.V5_mCherry-NLS | addgene full sequence | sequence record 353149 | Addgene NGS Result
TTAACGCTTACAATTTAGGTGGCACTTTTCGGGGAAATGTGCGCGGAACCCCTATTTGTTTATTTTTCTA
AATACATTCAAATATGTATCCGCTCATGAGACAATAACCCTGATAAATGCTTCAATAATATTGAAAAAGG
AAGAGTATGAGTATTCAACATTTCCGTGTCGCCCTTATTCCCTTTTTTGCGGCATTTTGCCTTCCTGTTT
TTGCTCACCCAGAAACGCTGGTGAAAGTAAAAGATGCTGAAGATCAGTTGGGTGCACGAGTGGGTTACAT
CGAACTGGATCTCAACAGCGGTAAGATCCTTGAGAGTTTTCGCCCCGAAGAACGTTTTCCAATGATGAGC
ACTTTTAAAGTTCTGCTATGTGGCGCGGTATTATCCCGTATTGACGCCGGGCAAGAGCAACTCGGTCGCC
GCATACACTATTCTCAGAATGACTTGGTTGAGTACTCACCAGTCACAGAAAAGCATCTTACGGATGGCAT
GACAGTAAGAGAATTATGCAGTGCTGCCATAACCATGAGTGATAACACTGCGGCCAACTTACTTCTGACA
ACGATCGGAGGACCGAAGGAGCTAACCGCTTTTTTGCACAACATGGGGGATCATGTAACTCGCCTTGATC
GTTGGGAACCGGAGCTGAATGAAGCCATACCAAACGACGAGCGTGACACCACGATGCCTGTAGCAATGGC
AACAACGTTGCGCAAACTATTAACTGGCGAACTACTTACTCTAGCTTCCCGGCAACAATTAATAGACTGG
ATGGAGGCGGATAAAGTTGCAGGACCACTTCTGCGCTCGGCCCTTCCGGCTGGCTGGTTTATTGCTGATA
AATCTGGAGCCGGTGAGCGTGGGTCTCGCGGTATCATTGCAGCACTGGGGCCAGATGGTAAGCCCTCCCG
TATCGTAGTTATCTACACGACGGGGAGTCAGGCAACTATGGATGAACGAAATAGACAGATCGCTGAGATA
GGTGCCTCACTGATTAAGCATTGGTAACTGTCAGACCAAGTTTACTCATATATACTTTAGATTGATTTAA
AACTTCATTTTTAATTTAAAAGGATCTAGGTGAAGATCCTTTTTGATAATCTCATGACCAAAATCCCTTA
ACGTGAGTTTTCGTTCCACTGAGCGTCAGACCCCGTAGAAAAGATCAAAGGATCTTCTTGAGATCCTTTT
TTTCTGCGCGTAATCTGCTGCTTGCAAACAAAAAAACCACCGCTACCAGCGGTGGTTTGTTTGCCGGATC
AAGAGCTACCAACTCTTTTTCCGAAGGTAACTGGCTTCAGCAGAGCGCAGATACCAAATACTGTTCTTCT
AGTGTAGCCGTAGTTAGGCCACCACTTCAAGAACTCTGTAGCACCGCCTACATACCTCGCTCTGCTAATC
CTGTTACCAGTGGCTGCTGCCAGTGGCGATAAGTCGTGTCTTACCGGGTTGGACTCAAGACGATAGTTAC
CGGATAAGGCGCAGCGGTCGGGCTGAACGGGGGGTTCGTGCACACAGCCCAGCTTGGAGCGAACGACCTA
CACCGAACTGAGATACCTACAGCGTGAGCTATGAGAAAGCGCCACGCTTCCCGAAGGGAGAAAGGCGGAC
AGGTATCCGGTAAGCGGCAGGGTCGGAACAGGAGAGCGCACGAGGGAGCTTCCAGGGGGAAACGCCTGGT
ATCTTTATAGTCCTGTCGGGTTTCGCCACCTCTGACTTGAGCGTCGATTTTTGTGATGCTCGTCAGGGGG
GCGGAGCCTATGGAAAAACGCCAGCAACGCGGCCTTTTTACGGTTCCTGGCCTTTTGCTGGCCTTTTGCT
CACATGTTCTTTCCTGCGTTATCCCCTGATTCTGTGGATAACCGTATTACCGCCTTTGAGTGAGCTGATA
CCGCTCGCCGCAGCCGAACGACCGAGCGCAGCGAGTCAGTGAGCGAGGAAGCGGAAGAGCGCCCAATACG
CAAACCGCCTCTCCCCGCGCGTTGGCCGATTCATTAATGCAGCTGGCACGACAGGTTTCCCGACTGGAAA
GCGGGCAGTGAGCGCAACGCAATTAATGTGAGTTAGCTCACTCATTAGGCACCCCAGGCTTTACACTTTA
TGCTTCCGGCTCGTATGTTGTGTGGAATTGTGAGCGGATAACAATTTCACACAGGAAACAGCTATGACCA
TGATTACGCCAAGCGCGCAATTAACCCTCACTAAAGGGAACAAAAGCTGGAGCTGCAAGCTTAATGTAGT
CTTATGCAATACTCTTGTAGTCTTGCAACATGGTAACGATGAGTTAGCAACATGCCTTACAAGGAGAGAA
AAAGCACCGTGCATGGCGATTGGTGGAAGTAAGGTGGTACGATCGTGCCTTATTAGGAAGGCAACAGACG
GGTCTGACATGGATTGGACGAACCACTGAATTGCCGCATTGCAGAGATATTGTATTTAAGTGCCTAGCTC
GATACATAAACGGGTCTCTCTGGTTAGACCAGATCTGAGCCTGGGAGCTCTCTGGCTAACTAGGGAACCC
ACTGCTTAAGCCTCAATAAAGCTTGCCTTGAGTGCTTCAAGTAGTGTGTGCCCGTCTGTTGTGTGACTCT
GGTAACTAGAGATCCCTCAGACCCTTTTAGTCAGTGTGGAAAATCTCTAGCAGTGGCGCCCGAACAGGGA
CTTGAAAGCGAAAGGGAAACCAGAGGAGCTCTCTCGACGCAGGACTCGGCTTGCTGAAGCGCGCACGGCA
AGAGGCGAGGGGCGGCGACTGGTGAGTACGCCAAAAATTTTGACTAGCGGAGGCTAGAAGGAGAGAGATG
GGTGCGAGAGCGTCAGTATTAAGCGGGGGAGAATTAGATCGCGATGGGAAAAAATTCGGTTAAGGCCAGG
GGGAAAGAAAAAATATAAATTAAAACATATAGTATGGGCAAGCAGGGAGCTAGAACGATTCGCAGTTAAT
CCTGGCCTGTTAGAAACATCAGAAGGCTGTAGACAAATACTGGGACAGCTACAACCATCCCTTCAGACAG
GATCAGAAGAACTTAGATCATTATATAATACAGTAGCAACCCTCTATTGTGTGCATCAAAGGATAGAGAT
AAAAGACACCAAGGAAGCTTTAGACAAGATAGAGGAAGAGCAAAACAAAAGTAAGACCACCGCACAGCAA
GCGGCCGCTGATCTTCAGACCTGGAGGAGGAGATATGAGGGACAATTGGAGAAGTGAATTATATAAATAT
AAAGTAGTAAAAATTGAACCATTAGGAGTAGCACCCACCAAGGCAAAGAGAAGAGTGGTGCAGAGAGAAA
AAAGAGCAGTGGGAATAGGAGCTTTGTTCCTTGGGTTCTTGGGAGCAGCAGGAAGCACTATGGGCGCAGC
GTCAATGACGCTGACGGTACAGGCCAGACAATTATTGTCTGGTATAGTGCAGCAGCAGAACAATTTGCTG
AGGGCTATTGAGGCGCAACAGCATCTGTTGCAACTCACAGTCTGGGGCATCAAGCAGCTCCAGGCAAGAA
TCCTGGCTGTGGAAAGATACCTAAAGGATCAACAGCTCCTGGGGATTTGGGGTTGCTCTGGAAAACTCAT
TTGCACCACTGCTGTGCCTTGGAATGCTAGTTGGAGTAATAAATCTCTGGAACAGATTTGGAATCACACG
ACCTGGATGGAGTGGGACAGAGAAATTAACAATTACACAAGCTTAATACACTCCTTAATTGAAGAATCGC
AAAACCAGCAAGAAAAGAATGAACAAGAATTATTGGAATTAGATAAATGGGCAAGTTTGTGGAATTGGTT
TAACATAACAAATTGGCTGTGGTATATAAAATTATTCATAATGATAGTAGGAGGCTTGGTAGGTTTAAGA
ATAGTTTTTGCTGTACTTTCTATAGTGAATAGAGTTAGGCAGGGATATTCACCATTATCGTTTCAGACCC
ACCTCCCAACCCCGAGGGGACCCGACAGGCCCGAAGGAATAGAAGAAGAAGGTGGAGAGAGAGACAGAGA
CAGATCCATTCGATTAGTGAACGGATCTCGACGGTATCGATCACGAGACTAGTATCGAGCGGCCGCCCCC
TTCACCGAGGGCCTATTTCCCATGATTCCTTCATATTTGCATATACGATACAAGGCTGTTAGAGAGATAA
TTGGAATTAATTTGACTGTAAACACAAAGATATTAGTACAAAATACGTGACGTAGAAAGTAATAATTTCT
TGGGTAGTTTGCAGTTTTAAAATTATGTTTTAAAATGGACTATCATATGCTTACCGTAACTTGAAAGTAT
TTCGATTTCTTGGCTTTATATATCTTGTGGAAAGGACGAAACACCGGGTCTTCGAGAAGACCTGTTTTAG
AGCTAGAAATAGCAAGTTAAAATAAGGCTAGTCCGTTATCAACTTGAAAAAGTGGCACCGAGTCGGTGCT
TTTTTTAATTCTCGACCTCGAGACAAATGGCAGTATTCATCCACAATTTTAAAAGAAAAGGGGGGATTGG
GGGGTACAGTGCAGGGGAAAGAATAGTAGACATAATAGCAACAGACATACAAACTAAAGAATTACAAAAA
CAAATTACAAAAATTCAAAATTTTCGGGTTTATTACAGGGACAGCAGAGATCCACTTTGGCCGCGGCTCG
AGGCGATAAGCTTTGCAAAGATGGATAAAGTTTTAAACAGAGAGGAATCTTTGCAGCTAATGGACCTTCT
AGGTCTTGAAAGGAGTGGGAATTGGCTCCGGTGCCCGTCAGTGGGCAGAGCGCACATCGCCCACAGTCCC
CGAGAAGTTGGGGGGAGGGGTCGGCAATTGAACCGGTGCCTAGAGAAGGTGGCGCGGGGTAAACTGGGAA
AGTGATGTCGTGTACTGGCTCCGCCTTTTTCCCGAGGGTGGGGGAGAACCGTATATAAGTGCAGTAGTCG
CCGTGAACGTTCTTTTTCGCAACGGGTTTGCCGCCAGAACACAGGTAAGTGCCGTGTGTGGTTCCCGCGG
GCCTGGCCTCTTTACGGGTTATGGCCCTTGCGTGCCTTGAATTACTTCCACCTGGCTGCAGTACGTGATT
CTTGATCCCGAGCTTCGGGTTGGAAGTGGGTGGGAGAGTTCGAGGCCTTGCGCTTAAGGAGCCCCTTCGC
CTCGTGCTTGAGTTGAGGCCTGGCCTGGGCGCTGGGGCCGCCGCGTGCGAATCTGGTGGCACCTTCGCGC
CTGTCTCGCTGCTTTCGATAAGTCTCTAGCCATTTAAAATTTTTGATGACCTGCTGCGACGCTTTTTTTC
TGGCAAGATAGTCTTGTAAATGCGGGCCAAGATCTGCACACTGGTATTTCGGTTTTTGGGGCCGCGGGCG
GCGACGGGGCCCGTGCGTCCCAGCGCACATGTTCGGCGAGGCGGGGCCTGCGAGCGCGGCCACCGAGAAT
CGGACGGGGGTAGTCTCAAGCTGGCCGGCCTGCTCTGGTGCCTGGCCTCGCGCCGCCGTGTATCGCCCCG
CCCTGGGCGGCAAGGCTGGCCCGGTCGGCACCAGTTGCGTGAGCGGAAAGATGGCCGCTTCCCGGCCCTG
CTGCAGGGAGCTCAAAATGGAGGACGCGGCGCTCGGGAGAGCGGGCGGGTGAGTCACCCACACAAAGGAA
AAGGGCCTTTCCGTCCTCAGCCGTCGCTTCATGTGACTCCACGGAGTACCGGGCGCCGTCCAGGCACCTC
GATTAGTTCTCGAGCTTTTGGAGTACGTCGTCTTTAGGTTGGGGGGAGGGGTTTTATGCGATGGAGTTTC
CCCACACTGAGTGGGTGGAGACTGAAGTTAGGCCAGCTTGGCACTTGATGTAATTCTCCTTGGAATTTGC
CCTTTTTGAGTTTGGATCTTGGTTCATTCTCAAGCCTCAGACAGTGGTTCAAAGTTTTTTTCTTCCATTT
CAGGTGTCGTGAGGAATTCTGCAGTCGATCGACGGTACCGCGGGCCCGGGATCCACGGTCGCCACCATGA
ACTGGTCCCACCCCCAATTCGAGAAAGGAGGAGGCGGGGGAGGGTACCCATACGATGTGCCAGATTACGC
TGGAGGAGGCGGGGGAGGGGGCAAACCAATTCCAAACCCACTGCTGGGACTGGATTCCACAGGCATGCTG
ATGGTGAGCAAGGGCGAGGAGGATAACATGGCCATCATCAAGGAGTTCATGCGCTTCAAGGTGCACATGG
AGGGCTCCGTGAACGGCCACGAGTTCGAGATCGAGGGCGAGGGCGAGGGCCGCCCCTACGAGGGCACCCA
GACCGCCAAGCTGAAGGTGACCAAGGGTGGCCCCCTGCCCTTCGCCTGGGACATCCTGTCCCCTCAGTTC
ATGTACGGCTCCAAGGCCTACGTGAAGCACCCCGCCGACATCCCCGACTACTTGAAGCTGTCCTTCCCCG
AGGGCTTCAAGTGGGAGCGCGTGATGAACTTCGAGGACGGCGGCGTGGTGACCGTGACCCAGGACTCCTC
CCTGCAGGACGGCGAGTTCATCTACAAGGTGAAGCTGCGCGGCACCAACTTCCCCTCCGACGGCCCCGTA
ATGCAGAAGAAGACCATGGGCTGGGAGGCCTCCTCCGAGCGGATGTACCCCGAGGACGGCGCCCTGAAGG
GCGAGATCAAGCAGAGGCTGAAGCTGAAGGACGGCGGCCACTACGACGCTGAGGTCAAGACCACCTACAA
GGCCAAGAAGCCCGTGCAGCTGCCCGGCGCCTACAACGTCAACATCAAGTTGGACATCACCTCCCACAAC
GAGGACTACACCATCGTGGAACAGTACGAACGCGCCGAGGGCCGCCACTCCACCGGCGGCATGGACGAGC
TGTACAAGAAACGGCCAGCCGAGGATATGGAGGAAGAACAAGCCTTTAAACGATCTCGATAAAGCGGCCG
CGTCGACAATCAACCTCTGGATTACAAAATTTGTGAAAGATTGACTGGTATTCTTAACTATGTTGCTCCT
TTTACGCTATGTGGATACGCTGCTTTAATGCCTTTGTATCATGCTATTGCTTCCCGTATGGCTTTCATTT
TCTCCTCCTTGTATAAATCCTGGTTGCTGTCTCTTTATGAGGAGTTGTGGCCCGTTGTCAGGCAACGTGG
CGTGGTGTGCACTGTGTTTGCTGACGCAACCCCCACTGGTTGGGGCATTGCCACCACCTGTCAGCTCCTT
TCCGGGACTTTCGCTTTCCCCCTCCCTATTGCCACGGCGGAACTCATCGCCGCCTGCCTTGCCCGCTGCT
GGACAGGGGCTCGGCTGTTGGGCACTGACAATTCCGTGGTGTTGTCGGGGAAGCTGACGTCCTTTCCATG
GCTGCTCGCCTGTGTTGCCACCTGGATTCTGCGCGGGACGTCCTTCTGCTACGTCCCTTCGGCCCTCAAT
CCAGCGGACCTTCCTTCCCGCGGCCTGCTGCCGGCTCTGCGGCCTCTTCCGCATCTTCGCCTTCGCCCTC
AGACGAGTCGGATCTCCCTTTGGGCCGCCTCCCCGCCTGGGTACCTTTAAGACCAATGACTTACAAGGCA
GCTGTAGATCTTAGCCACTTTTTAAAAGAAAAGGGGGGACTGGAAGGGCTAATTCACTCCCAACGAAGAT
AAGATCTGCTTTTTGCTTGTACTGGGTCTCTCTGGTTAGACCAGATCTGAGCCTGGGAGCTCTCTGGCTA
ACTAGGGAACCCACTGCTTAAGCCTCAATAAAGCTTGCCTTGAGTGCTTCAAGTAGTGTGTGCCCGTCTG
TTGTGTGACTCTGGTAACTAGAGATCCCTCAGACCCTTTTAGTCAGTGTGGAAAATCTCTAGCAGTAGTA
GTTCATGTCATCTTATTATTCAGTATTTATAACTTGCAAAGAAATGAATATCAGAGAGTGAGAGGAACTT
GTTTATTGCAGCTTATAATGGTTACAAATAAAGCAATAGCATCACAAATTTCACAAATAAAGCATTTTTT
TCACTGCATTCTAGTTGTGGTTTGTCCAAACTCATCAATGTATCTTATCATGTCTGGCTCTAGCTATCCC
GCCCCTAACTCCGCCCATCCCGCCCCTAACTCCGCCCAGTTCCGCCCATTCTCCGCCCCATGGCTGACTA
ATTTTTTTTATTTATGCAGAGGCCGAGGCCGCCTCGGCCTCTGAGCTATTCCAGAAGTAGTGAGGAGGCT
TTTTTGGAGGCCTAGGGACGTACCCAATTCGCCCTATAGTGAGTCGTATTACGCGCGCTCACTGGCCGTC
GTTTTACAACGTCGTGACTGGGAAAACCCTGGCGTTACCCAACTTAATCGCCTTGCAGCACATCCCCCTT
TCGCCAGCTGGCGTAATAGCGAAGAGGCCCGCACCGATCGCCCTTCCCAACAGTTGCGCAGCCTGAATGG
CGAATGGG
[124 nt withheld, positions 8339-8462]
C
[91 nt withheld, positions 8464-8554]
A
[49 nt withheld, positions 8556-8604]
CCTTTGACGTTGGAGTCCACGTTCTTT
[37 nt withheld, positions 8632-8668]
ACCCTATCTCGGTCTATTCTTTTGATTTATAAGGGATTTTGCCGATTTCGGCCTATTGGTTAAAAAATGA
GCTGATTTAACAAAAATTTAACGCGAATTTTAACAAAATA
